>Addgene plasmid #211352 | pLJY1 DD-FAM98B | addgene full sequence | sequence record 482517 | Incorrect Addgene NGS Result
ATCGTTGGGAACCGGAGCTGAATGAAGCCATACCAAACGACGAGCGTGACACCACGATGCCTGTAGCAAT
GGCAACAACGTTGCGCAAACTATTAACTGGCGAACTACTTACTCTAGCTTCCCGGCAACAATTAATAGAC
TGGATGGAGGCGGATAAAGTTGCAGGACCACTTCTGCGCTCGGCCCTTCCGGCTGGCTGGTTTATTGCTG
ATAAATCTGGAGCCGGTGAGCGTGGGTCTCGCGGTATCATTGCAGCACTGGGGCCAGATGGTAAGCCCTC
CCGTATCGTAGTTATCTACACGACGGGGAGTCAGGCAACTATGGATGAACGAAATAGACAGATCGCTGAG
ATAGGTGCCTCACTGATTAAGCATTGGTAACTGTCAGACCAAGTTTACTCATATATACTTTAGATTGATT
TAAAACTTCATTTTTAATTTAAAAGGATCTAGGTGAAGATCCTTTTTGATAATCTCATGACCAAAATCCC
TTAACGTGAGTTTTCGTTCCACTGAGCGTCAGACCCCGTAGAAAAGATCAAAGGATCTTCTTGAGATCCT
TTTTTTCTGCGCGTAATCTGCTGCTTGCAAACAAAAAAACCACCGCTACCAGCGGTGGTTTGTTTGCCGG
ATCAAGAGCTACCAACTCTTTTTCCGAAGGTAACTGGCTTCAGCAGAGCGCAGATACCAAATACTGTTCT
TCTAGTGTAGCCGTAGTTAGGCCACCACTTCAAGAACTCTGTAGCACCGCCTACATACCTCGCTCTGCTA
ATCCTGTTACCAGTGGCTGCTGCCAGTGGCGATAAGTCGTGTCTTACCGGGTTGGACTCAAGACGATAGT
TACCGGATAAGGCGCAGCGGTCGGGCTGAACGGGGGGTTCGTGCACACAGCCCAGCTTGGAGCGAACGAC
CTACACCGAACTGAGATACCTACAGCGTGAGCTATGAGAAAGCGCCACGCTTCCCGAAGGGAGAAAGGCG
GACAGGTATCCGGTAAGCGGCAGGGTCGGAACAGGAGAGCGCACGAGGGAGCTTCCAGGGGGAAACGCCT
GGTATCTTTATAGTCCTGTCGGGTTTCGCCACCTCTGACTTGAGCGTCGATTTTTGTGATGCTCGTCAGG
GGGGCGGAGCCTATGGAAAAACGCCAGCAACGCGGCCTTTTTACGGTTCCTGGCCTTTTGCTGGCCTTTT
GCTCACATGTTCTTTCCTGCGTTATCCCCTGATTCTGTGGATAACCGTATTACCGCCTTTGAGTGAGCTG
ATACCGCTCGCCGCAGCCGAACGACCGAGCGCAGCGAGTCAGTGAGCGAGGAAGCGGAAGAGCGCCCAAT
ACGCAAACCGCCTCTCCCCGCGCGTTGGCCGATTCATTAATGCAGCTGGCACGACAGGTTTCCCGACTGG
AAAGCGGGCAGTGAGCGCAACGCAATTAATGTGAGTTAGCTCACTCATTAGGCACCCCAGGCTTTACACT
TTATGCTTCCGGCTCGTATGTTGTGTGGAATTGTGAGCGGATAACAATTTCACACAGGAAACAGCTATGA
CCATGATTACGCCAAGCGCGCAATTAACCCTCACTAAAGGGAACAAAAGCTGGAGCTGCAAGCTTAATGT
AGTCTTATGCAATACTCTTGTAGTCTTGCAACATGGTAACGATGAGTTAGCAACATGCCTTACAAGGAGA
GAAAAAGCACCGTGCATGCCGATTGGTGGAAGTAAGGTGGTACGATCGTGCCTTATTAGGAAGGCAACAG
ACGGGTCTGACATGGATTGGACGAACCACTGAATTGCCGCATTGCAGAGATATTGTATTTAAGTGCCTAG
CTCGATACATAAACGGGTCTCTCTGGTTAGACCAGATCTGAGCCTGGGAGCTCTCTGGCTAACTAGGGAA
CCCACTGCTTAAGCCTCAATAAAGCTTGCCTTGAGTGCTTCAAGTAGTGTGTGCCCGTCTGTTGTGTGAC
TCTGGTAACTAGAGATCCCTCAGACCCTTTTAGTCAGTGTGGAAAATCTCTAGCAGTAGTAGTTCATGTC
ATCTTATTATTCAGTATTTATAACTTGCAAAGAAATGAATATCAGAGAGTGAGAGGAACTTGTTTATTGC
AGCTTATAATGGTTACAAATAAAGCAATAGCATCACAAATTTCACAAATAAAGCATTTTTTTCACTGCAT
TCTAGTTGTGGTTTGTCCAAACTCATCAATGTATCTTATCATGTCTGGCTCTAGCTATCCCGCCCCTAAC
TCCGCCCATCCCGCCCCTAACTCCGCCCAGTTCCGCCCATTCTCCGCCCCATGGCTGACTAATTTTTTTT
ATTTATGCAGAGGCCGAGGCCGCCTCGGCCTCTGAGCTATTCCAGAAGTAGTGAGGAGGCTTTTTTGGAG
GCCTAGGGACGTACCCAATTCGCCCTATAGTGAGTCGTATTACGCGCGCTCACTGGCCGTCGTTTTACAA
CGTCGTGACTGGGAAAACCCTGGCGTTACCCAACTTAATCGCCTTGCAGCACATCCCCCTTTCGCCAGCT
GGCGTAATAGCGAAGAGGCCCGCACCGATCGCCCTTCCCAACAGTTGCGCAGCCTGAATGGCGAATGGG
[124 nt withheld, positions 2590-2713]
C
[91 nt withheld, positions 2715-2805]
A
[49 nt withheld, positions 2807-2855]
CCTTTGACGTTGGAGTCCACGTTCTTT
[37 nt withheld, positions 2883-2919]
ACCCTATCTCGGTCTATTCTTTTGATTTATAAGGGATTTTGCCGATTTCGGCCTATTGGTTAAAAAATGA
GCTGATTTAACAAAAATTTAACGCGAATTTTAACAAAATATTAACGCTTACAATTTAGGTGGCACTTTTC
GGGGAAATGTGCGCGGAACCCCTATTTGTTTATTTTTCTAAATACATTCAAATATGTATCCGCTCATGAG
ACAATAACCCTGATAAATGCTTCAATAATATTGAAAAAGGAAGAGTATGAGTATTCAACATTTCCGTGTC
GCCCTTATTCCCTTTTTTGCGGCATTTTGCCTTCCTGTTTTTGCTCACCCAGAAACGCTGGTGAAAGTAA
AAGATGCTGAAGATCAGTTGGGTGCACGAGTGGGTTACATCGAACTGGATCTCAACAGCGGTAAGATCCT
TGAGAGTTTTCGCCCCGAAGAACGTTTTCCAATGATGAGCACTTTTAAAGTTCTGCTATGTGGCGCGGTA
TTATCCCGTATTGACGCCGGGCAAGAGCAACTCGGTCGCCGCATACACTATTCTCAGAATGACTTGGTTG
AGTACTCACCAGTCACAGAAAAGCATCTTACGGATGGCATGACAGTAAGAGAATTATGCAGTGCTGCCAT
AACCATGAGTGATAACACTGCGGCCAACTTACTTCTGACAACGATCGGAGGACCGAAGGAGCTAACCGCT
TTTTTGCACAACATGGGGGATCATGTAACTCGCCTTG
Features (pLannotate 1.2.2; 15 found; start..end, strand, type, name):
    551..1139    +  rep_origin     ori: high-copy-number ColE1/pMB1/pBR322/pUC origin of replication
   1322..1414    +  CDS            lacI (fragment): lac repressor; lacI; The lac repressor binds to the lac operator to inhibit transcription in E. coli. This inhibition can be relieved by adding lactose or isopropyl-β-D-thiogalactopyranoside (IPTG).
   1427..1448    +  protein_bind   CAP binding site: CAP binding activates transcription in the presence of cAMP. E. coli catabolite activator protein
   1463..1493    +  promoter       lac promoter: promoter for the E. coli lac operon
   1501..1517    +  protein_bind   lac operator: The lac repressor binds to the lac operator to inhibit transcription in E. coli. This inhibition can be relieved by adding lactose or isopropyl-β-D-thiogalactopyranoside (IPTG). lac repressor encoded by lacI
   1562..1580    +  promoter       T3 promoter: promoter for bacteriophage T3 RNA polymerase
   1608..1834    +  promoter       RSV promoter: Rous sarcoma virus enhancer/promoter
   1835..2015    +  LTR            5' LTR (truncated): truncated 5' long terminal repeat (LTR) from HIV-1
   2087..2208    +  polyA_signal   SV40 poly(A) signal: SV40 polyadenylation signal
   2248..2383    +  rep_origin     SV40 ori: SV40 origin of replication
   2404..2422    -  promoter       T7 promoter: promoter for bacteriophage T7 RNA polymerase
   2430..2585    +  CDS            lacZα (fragment): LacZα fragment of β-galactosidase; lacZ fragment
   2590..3018    +  rep_origin     f1 ori (sequence partly withheld): f1 bacteriophage origin of replication; arrow indicates direction of (+) strand synthesis
   3071..3175    +  promoter       AmpR promoter: bla
   3176..380     +  CDS            AmpR (across the origin): β-lactamase; bla; confers resistance to ampicillin, carbenicillin, and related antibiotics
