>Addgene plasmid #211352 | pLJY1 DD-FAM98B | addgene full sequence | sequence record 498317 | Addgene NGS Result
ATCGTTGGGAACCGGAGCTGAATGAAGCCATACCAAACGACGAGCGTGACACCACGATGCCTGTAGCAAT
GGCAACAACGTTGCGCAAACTATTAACTGGCGAACTACTTACTCTAGCTTCCCGGCAACAATTAATAGAC
TGGATGGAGGCGGATAAAGTTGCAGGACCACTTCTGCGCTCGGCCCTTCCGGCTGGCTGGTTTATTGCTG
ATAAATCTGGAGCCGGTGAGCGTGGGTCTCGCGGTATCATTGCAGCACTGGGGCCAGATGGTAAGCCCTC
CCGTATCGTAGTTATCTACACGACGGGGAGTCAGGCAACTATGGATGAACGAAATAGACAGATCGCTGAG
ATAGGTGCCTCACTGATTAAGCATTGGTAACTGTCAGACCAAGTTTACTCATATATACTTTAGATTGATT
TAAAACTTCATTTTTAATTTAAAAGGATCTAGGTGAAGATCCTTTTTGATAATCTCATGACCAAAATCCC
TTAACGTGAGTTTTCGTTCCACTGAGCGTCAGACCCCGTAGAAAAGATCAAAGGATCTTCTTGAGATCCT
TTTTTTCTGCGCGTAATCTGCTGCTTGCAAACAAAAAAACCACCGCTACCAGCGGTGGTTTGTTTGCCGG
ATCAAGAGCTACCAACTCTTTTTCCGAAGGTAACTGGCTTCAGCAGAGCGCAGATACCAAATACTGTTCT
TCTAGTGTAGCCGTAGTTAGGCCACCACTTCAAGAACTCTGTAGCACCGCCTACATACCTCGCTCTGCTA
ATCCTGTTACCAGTGGCTGCTGCCAGTGGCGATAAGTCGTGTCTTACCGGGTTGGACTCAAGACGATAGT
TACCGGATAAGGCGCAGCGGTCGGGCTGAACGGGGGGTTCGTGCACACAGCCCAGCTTGGAGCGAACGAC
CTACACCGAACTGAGATACCTACAGCGTGAGCTATGAGAAAGCGCCACGCTTCCCGAAGGGAGAAAGGCG
GACAGGTATCCGGTAAGCGGCAGGGTCGGAACAGGAGAGCGCACGAGGGAGCTTCCAGGGGGAAACGCCT
GGTATCTTTATAGTCCTGTCGGGTTTCGCCACCTCTGACTTGAGCGTCGATTTTTGTGATGCTCGTCAGG
GGGGCGGAGCCTATGGAAAAACGCCAGCAACGCGGCCTTTTTACGGTTCCTGGCCTTTTGCTGGCCTTTT
GCTCACATGTTCTTTCCTGCGTTATCCCCTGATTCTGTGGATAACCGTATTACCGCCTTTGAGTGAGCTG
ATACCGCTCGCCGCAGCCGAACGACCGAGCGCAGCGAGTCAGTGAGCGAGGAAGCGGAAGAGCGCCCAAT
ACGCAAACCGCCTCTCCCCGCGCGTTGGCCGATTCATTAATGCAGCTGGCACGACAGGTTTCCCGACTGG
AAAGCGGGCAGTGAGCGCAACGCAATTAATGTGAGTTAGCTCACTCATTAGGCACCCCAGGCTTTACACT
TTATGCTTCCGGCTCGTATGTTGTGTGGAATTGTGAGCGGATAACAATTTCACACAGGAAACAGCTATGA
CCATGATTACGCCAAGCGCGCAATTAACCCTCACTAAAGGGAACAAAAGCTGGAGCTGCAAGCTTAATGT
AGTCTTATGCAATACTCTTGTAGTCTTGCAACATGGTAACGATGAGTTAGCAACATGCCTTACAAGGAGA
GAAAAAGCACCGTGCATGCCGATTGGTGGAAGTAAGGTGGTACGATCGTGCCTTATTAGGAAGGCAACAG
ACGGGTCTGACATGGATTGGACGAACCACTGAATTGCCGCATTGCAGAGATATTGTATTTAAGTGCCTAG
CTCGATACATAAACGGGTCTCTCTGGTTAGACCAGATCTGAGCCTGGGAGCTCTCTGGCTAACTAGGGAA
CCCACTGCTTAAGCCTCAATAAAGCTTGCCTTGAGTGCTTCAAGTAGTGTGTGCCCGTCTGTTGTGTGAC
TCTGGTAACTAGAGATCCCTCAGACCCTTTTAGTCAGTGTGGAAAATCTCTAGCAGTGGCGCCCGAACAG
GGACTTGAAAGCGAAAGGGAAACCAGAGGAGCTCTCTCGACGCAGGACTCGGCTTGCTGAAGCGCGCACG
GCAAGAGGCGAGGGGCGGCGACTGGTGAGTACGCCAAAAATTTTGACTAGCGGAGGCTAGAAGGAGAGAG
ATGGGTGCGAGAGCGTCAGTATTAAGCGGGGGAGAATTAGATCGCGATGGGAAAAAATTCGGTTAAGGCC
AGGGGGAAAGAAAAAATATAAATTAAAACATATAGTATGGGCAAGCAGGGAGCTAGAACGATTCGCAGTT
AATCCTGGCCTGTTAGAAACATCAGAAGGCTGTAGACAAATACTGGGACAGCTACAACCATCCCTTCAGA
CAGGATCAGAAGAACTTAGATCATTATATAATACAGTAGCAACCCTCTATTGTGTGCATCAAAGGATAGA
GATAAAAGACACCAAGGAAGCTTTAGACAAGATAGAGGAAGAGCAAAACAAAAGTAAGACCACCGCACAG
CAAGCAGCAGCTGATCTTCAGACCTGGAGGAGGAGATATGAGGGACAATTGGAGAAGTGAATTATATAAA
TATAAAGTAGTAAAAATTGAACCATTAGGAGTAGCACCCACCAAGGCAAAGAGAAGAGTGGTGCAGAGAG
AAAAAAGAGCAGTGGGAATAGGAGCTTTGTTCCTTGGGTTCTTGGGAGCAGCAGGAAGCACTATGGGCGC
AGCGTCAATGACGCTGACGGTACAGGCCAGACAATTATTGTCTGGTATAGTGCAGCAGCAGAACAATTTG
CTGAGGGCTATTGAGGCGCAACAGCATCTGTTGCAACTCACAGTCTGGGGCATCAAGCAGCTCCAGGCAA
GAATCCTGGCTGTGGAAAGATACCTAAAGGATCAACAGCTCCTGGGGATTTGGGGTTGCTCTGGAAAACT
CATTTGCACCACTGCTGTGCCTTGGAATGCTAGTTGGAGTAATAAATCTCTGGAACAGATTTGGAATCAC
ACGACCTGGATGGAGTGGGACAGAGAAATTAACAATTACACAAGCTTAATACACTCCTTAATTGAAGAAT
CGCAAAACCAGCAAGAAAAGAATGAACAAGAATTATTGGAATTAGATAAATGGGCAAGTTTGTGGAATTG
GTTTAACATAACAAATTGGCTGTGGTATATAAAATTATTCATAATGATAGTAGGAGGCTTGGTAGGTTTA
AGAATAGTTTTTGCTGTACTTTCTATAGTGAATAGAGTTAGGCAGGGATATTCACCATTATCGTTTCAGA
CCCACCTCCCAACCCCGAGGGGACCCGACAGGCCCGAAGGAATAGAAGAAGAAGGTGGAGAGAGAGACAG
AGACAGATCCATTCGATTAGTGAACGGATCTCGACGGTATCGATGGGAGGTGGTCCCTGCAGTTACGCCA
ATGATAACCCCCGCCAGAAAAATCTTAGTAGCCTTCCCTTTTTGTTTTCCGTGCCCCAACTCGGCGGATT
GACTCGGCCCCTTCCGGAAACACCCGAATCAACTTCTAGTCAAATTATTGTTCACGCCGCAATGACCCAC
CCCTGGCCCGCGTCTGTGGAACTGACCCCTGGTGTACAGGAGAGTTCGCTGCTGAAAGTGGTCCCAAAGG
GGTACTAGTTTTTAAGCTCCCAACTCCCCCTCCCCCAGCGTCTGGAGGATTCCACACCCTCGCACCGCAG
GGGCGAGGAAGTGGGCGGAGTCCGGTTTTGGCGCCAGCCGCTGAGGCTGCCAAGCAGAAAAGCCACCGCT
GAGGAGACTCCGGTCACTGTCCTCGCCCCGCCTCCCCCTTCCCTCCCCTTGGGGACCACCGGGCGCCACG
CCGCGAACGGTAAGTGCCGCGGTCGTCGGCGCCTCCGCCCTCCCCCTAGGGCCCCAATTCCCAGCGGGCG
CGGCGCGCGGCCCCTCCCCCCGCCGGGCGCGCGCCCGCTGCCCCGCCCTTCGTGGCCGCCCGGCGTGGGC
GGTGCCACCCCTCCCCCCGGCGGCCCCGCGCGCAGCTCCCGGCTCCCTCCCCCTTCGGATGTGGCTTGAG
CTGTAGGCGCGGAGACGCGTTAGGTCTTGAAAGGAGTGGGAATTGGCTCCGGTGCCCGTCAGTGGGCAGA
GCGCACATCGCCCACAGTCCCCGAGAAGTTGGGGGGAGGGGTCGGCAATTGATCCGGTGCCTAGAGAAGG
TGGCGCGGGGTAAACTGGGAAAGTGATGTCGTGTACTGGCTCCGCCTTTTTCCCGAGGGTGGGGGAGAAC
CGTATATAAGTGCAGTAGTCGCCGTGAACGTTCTTTTTCGCAACGGGTTTGCCGCCAGAACACAGGTAAG
TGCCGTGTGTGGTTCCCGCGGGCCTGGCCTCTTTACGGGTTATGGCCCTTGCGTGCCTTGAATTACTTCC
ACCTGGCTGCAGTACGTGATTCTTGATCCCGAGCTTCGGGTTGGAAGTGGGTGGGAGAGTTCGAGGCCTT
GCGCTTAAGGAGCCCCTTCGCCTCGTGCTTGAGTTGAGGCCTGGCCTGGGCGCTGGGGCCGCCGCGTGCG
AATCTGGTGGCACCTTCGCGCCTGTCTCGCTGCTTTCGATAAGTCTCTAGCCATTTAAAATTTTTGATGA
CCTGCTGCGACGCTTTTTTTCTGGCAAGATAGTCTTGTAAATGCGGGCCAAGATCTGCACACTGGTATTT
CGGTTTTTGGGGCCGCGGGCGGCGACGGGGCCCGTGCGTCCCAGCGCACATGTTCGGCGAGGCGGGGCCT
GCGAGCGCGGCCACCGAGAATCGGACGGGGGTAGTCTCAAGCTGGCCGGCCTGCTCTGGTGCCTGGCCTC
GCGCCGCCGTGTATCGCCCCGCCCTGGGCGGCAAGGCTGGCCCGGTCGGCACCAGTTGCGTGAGCGGAAA
GATGGCCGCTTCCCGGCCCTGCTGCAGGGAGCTCAAAATGGAGGACGCGGCGCTCGGGAGAGCGGGCGGG
TGAGTCACCCACACAAAGGAAAAGGGCCTTTCCGTCCTCAGCCGTCGCTTCATGTGACTCCACGGAGTAC
CGGGCGCCGTCCAGGCACCTCGATTAGTTCTCGCGCTTTTGGAGTACGTCGTCTTTAGGTTGGGGGGAGG
GGTTTTATGCGATGGAGTTTCCCCACACTGAGTGGGTGGAGACTGAAGTTAGGCCAGCTTGGCACTTGAT
GTAATTCTCCTTGGAATTTGCCCTTTTTGAGTTTGGATCTTGGTTCATTCTCAAGCCTCAGACAGTGGTT
CAAAGTTTTTTTCTTCCATTTCAGGTGTCGTGAACCGGTTTAATTAAGCCACCATGGGAGTGCAGGTGGA
AACCATCTCCCCAGGAGACGGGCGCACCTTCCCCAAGCGCGGCCAGACCTGTGTGGTGCACTACACCGGG
ATGCTTGAAGATGGAAAGAAAGTCGATTCCTCCCGGGACAGAAACAAGCCCTTTAAGTTTATGCTAGGCA
AGCAGGAGGTGATCCGAGGCTGGGAAGAAGGGGTTGCCCAGATGAGTGTGGGTCAGAGAGCCAAACTGAC
TATATCTCCAGATTATGCCTATGGTGCCACTGGGCACCCAGGCATCATCCCACCACATGCCACTCTCGTC
TTCGATGTGGAGCTTCTAAAACCGGAAGGCTCTGGTAAGCCTATCCCTAACCCTCTCCTCGGTCTCGATT
CTACGGGTGGAGGTGGGTCGACGATGAGAGGGCCGGAGCCGGGTCCCCAACCGACGATGGAGGGAGACGT
GCTGGACACACTGGAGGCGCTGGGGTATAAAGGACCATTGTTAGAAGAGCAAGCCCTTACAAAGGCGGCA
GAGGGTGGATTATCTTCACCTGAATTTTCAGAGCTCTGTATTTGGTTAGGCTCTCAAATAAAATCATTAT
GCAACTTGGAAGAAAGTATCACGTCTGCTGGAAGAGATGATCTAGAGAGCTTCCAGCTTGAGATAAGTGG
CTTTTTAAAAGAAATGGCATGTCCATATTCTGTACTCATATCAGGAGATATTAAAGATCGTTTAAAAAAG
AAGGAGGACTGTTTGAAACTTCTATTATTTTTAAGTACAGAACTTCAAGCTTCACAGATATTACAGAACA
AGAAACATAAAAATTCTCAATTAGATAAAAATAGTGAAGTTTATCAGGAAGTTCAAGCTATGTTTGATAC
ACTTGGTATACCCAAGTCAACAACTTCTGACATTCCGCATATGCTAAACCAAGTGGAATCAAAGGTGAAA
GATATTCTCTCAAAGGTCCAGAAAAATCATGTGGGAAAACCACTGCTGAAAATGGATTTAAATTCAGAAC
AGGCGGAACAACTGGAAAGAATCAATGATGCTCTTTCCTGTGAATATGAGTGTCGCCGACGAATGTTAAT
GAAACGATTAGATGTGACTGTACAGTCCTTTGGATGGTCTGATAGAGCAAAGGTAAAAACAGATGATATA
GCAAGAATTTATCAGCCTAAGCGTTATGCTTTGTCACCCAAGACAACGATTACAATGGCACATCTACTTG
CTGCTCGTGAAGATCTATCCAAGATCATTAGGACAAGTAGTGGCACCAGCCGGGAGAAGACCGCATGTGC
CATTAATAAGGTGCTGATGGGAAGGGTGCCTGACAGGGGAGGCCGGCCGAATGAAATTGAACCACCACCT
CCAGAAATGCCCCCTTGGCAAAAGAGACAAGAAGGCGGCGGTGGAAGGGGTGGTTGGGGTGGTGGTGGTG
GAGGTGGTGGTAGAGGAGGTGGTGGGGGTGGGGGTGGGAGAGGTGGCTGGGGGGGTGGAGGAGGAGGTTG
GGGAGGTGGTGGGGGAGGGGGAGGAGGGTGGGGGGGAGGAGGAGGAGGTGGTAGAGGAGGTTTCCAAGGC
AGGGGAGATTATGGTGGAAGAGGGGGTTATGGTGGAAGAGGGGGCTATGGTGGAAGAGGCTATGGAGATC
CATATGGAGGAGGTGGTGGTGGTGGTGGTGGTGGTGGTGGAGGAGGTGGATATAGAAGATACTAAAAACT
ATAAAAATTAGATAGCAGTGCTTGCTTCTTTATAGATACATTAGAAATAGTGTTCCAAATAACATACTTG
AATATCATCTTTGAAGTAAACACCATGTTAGACTCCCTGGGAATTCAATCAACCTCTGGATTACAAAATT
TGTGAAAGATTGACTGGTATTCTTAACTATGTTGCTCCTTTTACGCTATGTGGATACGCTGCTTTAATGC
CTTTGTATCATGCTATTGCTTCCCGTATGGCTTTCATTTTCTCCTCCTTGTATAAATCCTGGTTGCTGTC
TCTTTATGAGGAGTTGTGGCCCGTTGTCAGGCAACGTGGCGTGGTGTGCACTGTGTTTGCTGACGCAACC
CCCACTGGTTGGGGCATTGCCACCACCTGTCAGCTCCTTTCCGGGACTTTCGCTTTCCCCCTCCCTATTG
CCACGGCGGAACTCATCGCCGCCTGCCTTGCCCGCTGCTGGACAGGGGCTCGGCTGTTGGGCACTGACAA
TTCCGTGGTGTTGTCGGGGAAATCATCGTCCTTTCCTTGGCTGCTCGCCTGTGTTGCCACCTGGATTCTG
CGCGGGACGTCCTTCTGCTACGTCCCTTCGGCCCTCAATCCAGCGGACCTTCCTTCCCGCGGCCTGCTGC
CGGCTCTGCGGCCTCTTCCGCGTCTTCGCCTTCGCCCTCAGACGAGTCGGATCTCCCTTTGGGCCGCCTC
CCCGCATCGGCTAGCTCGACCTCGAGACAAATGGCAGTATTCATCCACAATTTTAAAAGAAAAGGGGGGA
TTGGGGGGTACAGTGCAGGGGAAAGAATAGTAGACATAATAGCAACAGACATACAAACTAAAGAATTACA
AAAACAAATTACAAAAATTCAAAATTTTCGGGTTTATTACAGGGACAGCAGAGATCCACTTTGGCCGCGG
CTCGAGGGGGTTGGGGTTGCGCCTTTTCCAAGGCAGCCCTGGGTTTGCGCAGGGACGCGGCTGCTCTGGG
CGTGGTTCCGGGAAACGCAGCGGCGCCGACCCTGGGTCTCGCACATTCTTCACGTCCGTTCGCAGCGTCA
CCCGGATCTTCGCCGCTACCCTTGTGGGCCCCCCGGCGACGCTTCCTGCTCCGCCCCTAAGTCGGGAAGG
TTCCTTGCGGTTCGCGGCGTGCCGGACGTGACAAACGGAAGCCGCACGTCTCACTAGTACCCTCGCAGAC
GGACAGCGCCAGGGAGCAATGGCAGCGCGCCGACCGCGATGGGCTGTGGCCAATAGCGGCTGCTCAGCAG
GGCGCGCCGAGAGCAGCGGCCGGGAAGGGGCGGTGCGGGAGGCGGGGTGTGGGGCGGTAGTGTGGGCCCT
GTTCCTGCCCGCGCGGTGTTCCGCATTCTGCAAGCCTCCGGAGCGCACGTCGGCAGTCGGCTCCCTCGTT
GACCGAATCACCGACCTCTCTCCCCAGGGGGATCCACCGGAGCTTACCATGACCGAGTACAAGCCCACGG
TGCGCCTCGCCACCCGCGACGACGTCCCCAGGGCCGTACGCACCCTCGCCGCCGCGTTCGCCGACTACCC
CGCCACGCGCCACACCGTCGATCCGGACCGCCACATCGAGCGGGTCACCGAGCTGCAAGAACTCTTCCTC
ACGCGCGTCGGGCTCGACATCGGCAAGGTGTGGGTCGCGGACGACGGCGCCGCGGTGGCGGTCTGGACCA
CGCCGGAGAGCGTCGAAGCGGGGGCGGTGTTCGCCGAGATCGGCCCGCGCATGGCCGAGTTGAGCGGTTC
CCGGCTGGCCGCGCAGCAACAGATGGAAGGCCTCCTGGCGCCGCACCGGCCCAAGGAGCCCGCGTGGTTC
CTGGCCACCGTCGGCGTCTCGCCCGACCACCAGGGCAAGGGTCTGGGCAGCGCCGTCGTGCTCCCCGGAG
TGGAGGCGGCCGAGCGCGCCGGGGTGCCCGCCTTCCTGGAGACCTCCGCGCCCCGCAACCTCCCCTTCTA
CGAGCGGCTCGGCTTCACCGTCACCGCCGACGTCGAGGTGCCCGAAGGACCGCGCACCTGGTGCATGACC
CGCAAGCCCGGTGCCTGACGCCCGCCCCACGACCCGCAGCGCCCGACCGAAAGGAGCGCACGACCCCATG
CATCGGTACCTTTAAGACCAATGACTTACAAGGCAGCTGTAGATCTTAGCCACTTTTTAAAAGAAAAGGG
GGGACTGGAAGGGCTAATTCACTCCCAACGAAGACAAGATCTGCTTTTTGCTTGTACTGGGTCTCTCTGG
TTAGACCAGATCTGAGCCTGGGAGCTCTCTGGCTAACTAGGGAACCCACTGCTTAAGCCTCAATAAAGCT
TGCCTTGAGTGCTTCAAGTAGTGTGTGCCCGTCTGTTGTGTGACTCTGGTAACTAGAGATCCCTCAGACC
CTTTTAGTCAGTGTGGAAAATCTCTAGCAGTAGTAGTTCATGTCATCTTATTATTCAGTATTTATAACTT
GCAAAGAAATGAATATCAGAGAGTGAGAGGAACTTGTTTATTGCAGCTTATAATGGTTACAAATAAAGCA
ATAGCATCACAAATTTCACAAATAAAGCATTTTTTTCACTGCATTCTAGTTGTGGTTTGTCCAAACTCAT
CAATGTATCTTATCATGTCTGGCTCTAGCTATCCCGCCCCTAACTCCGCCCATCCCGCCCCTAACTCCGC
CCAGTTCCGCCCATTCTCCGCCCCATGGCTGACTAATTTTTTTTATTTATGCAGAGGCCGAGGCCGCCTC
GGCCTCTGAGCTATTCCAGAAGTAGTGAGGAGGCTTTTTTGGAGGCCTAGGGACGTACCCAATTCGCCCT
ATAGTGAGTCGTATTACGCGCGCTCACTGGCCGTCGTTTTACAACGTCGTGACTGGGAAAACCCTGGCGT
TACCCAACTTAATCGCCTTGCAGCACATCCCCCTTTCGCCAGCTGGCGTAATAGCGAAGAGGCCCGCACC
GATCGCCCTTCCCAACAGTTGCGCAGCCTGAATGGCGAATGGG
[124 nt withheld, positions 9984-10107]
C
[91 nt withheld, positions 10109-10199]
A
[49 nt withheld, positions 10201-10249]
CCTTTGACGTTGGAGTCCACGTTCTTT
[37 nt withheld, positions 10277-10313]
ACCCTATCTCGGTCTATTCTTTTGATTTATAAGGGATTTTGCCGATTTCGGCCTATTGGTTAAAAAATGA
GCTGATTTAACAAAAATTTAACGCGAATTTTAACAAAATATTAACGCTTACAATTTAGGTGGCACTTTTC
GGGGAAATGTGCGCGGAACCCCTATTTGTTTATTTTTCTAAATACATTCAAATATGTATCCGCTCATGAG
ACAATAACCCTGATAAATGCTTCAATAATATTGAAAAAGGAAGAGTATGAGTATTCAACATTTCCGTGTC
GCCCTTATTCCCTTTTTTGCGGCATTTTGCCTTCCTGTTTTTGCTCACCCAGAAACGCTGGTGAAAGTAA
AAGATGCTGAAGATCAGTTGGGTGCACGAGTGGGTTACATCGAACTGGATCTCAACAGCGGTAAGATCCT
TGAGAGTTTTCGCCCCGAAGAACGTTTTCCAATGATGAGCACTTTTAAAGTTCTGCTATGTGGCGCGGTA
TTATCCCGTATTGACGCCGGGCAAGAGCAACTCGGTCGCCGCATACACTATTCTCAGAATGACTTGGTTG
AGTACTCACCAGTCACAGAAAAGCATCTTACGGATGGCATGACAGTAAGAGAATTATGCAGTGCTGCCAT
AACCATGAGTGATAACACTGCGGCCAACTTACTTCTGACAACGATCGGAGGACCGAAGGAGCTAACCGCT
TTTTTGCACAACATGGGGGATCATGTAACTCGCCTTG
Features (pLannotate 1.2.2; 30 found; start..end, strand, type, name):
    551..1139    +  rep_origin     ori: high-copy-number ColE1/pMB1/pBR322/pUC origin of replication
   1322..1414    +  CDS            lacI (fragment): lac repressor; lacI; The lac repressor binds to the lac operator to inhibit transcription in E. coli. This inhibition can be relieved by adding lactose or isopropyl-β-D-thiogalactopyranoside (IPTG).
   1427..1448    +  protein_bind   CAP binding site: CAP binding activates transcription in the presence of cAMP. E. coli catabolite activator protein
   1463..1493    +  promoter       lac promoter: promoter for the E. coli lac operon
   1497..1519    +  protein_bind   lac operator (fragment): The lac repressor binds to the lac operator to inhibit transcription in E. coli. This inhibition can be relieved by adding lactose or isopropyl-β-D-thiogalactopyranoside (IPTG). lac repressor encoded by lacI
   1562..1580    +  promoter       T3 promoter: promoter for bacteriophage T3 RNA polymerase
   1608..1834    +  promoter       RSV promoter: Rous sarcoma virus enhancer/promoter
   1835..2015    +  LTR            5' LTR (truncated): truncated 5' long terminal repeat (LTR) from HIV-1
   2062..2187    +  misc_feature   HIV-1 Ψ: packaging signal of human immunodeficiency virus type 1
   2171..2534    +  CDS            HIV-1 gag (fragment): gag protein from human immunodeficiency virus 1; gag
   2680..2913    +  misc_feature   RRE: The Rev response element (RRE) of HIV-1 allows for Rev-dependent mRNA export from the nucleus to the cytoplasm.
   3290..3390    +  CDS            Rev (fragment): human immunodeficiency virus 1 (HIV-1) Rev protein; rev; enhances nuclear export of unspliced and incompletely spliced viral mRNAs
   4081..4098    +  CDS            small t antigen (fragment): SV40 (simian virus 40) small t antigen
   4105..5283    +  promoter       EF-1α promoter: strong constitutive promoter for human elongation factor EF-1α
   5304..5627    +  CDS            DD: destabilization domain that can be stabilized by Shield1 in the ProteoTuner™ system L106P mutant of FKBP12
   5634..5675    +  CDS            V5 tag: epitope tag from simian virus 5
   5694..6992    +  CDS            FAM98B: FA98B_HUMAN - Experimental evidence at protein level: Swiss-Prot protein existence level 1. Positively stimulates PRMT1-induced protein arginine dimethylated arginine methylation (PubMed:28040436). Promotes colorectal cancer cell malignancy (PubMed:28040436). From Homo sapiens (Human).
   7117..7705    +  misc_feature   WPRE: woodchuck hepatitis virus posttranscriptional regulatory element
   7751..7868    +  misc_feature   cPPT/CTS: central polypurine tract and central termination sequence of HIV-1
   7917..8427    +  promoter       hPGK promoter: human phosphoglycerate kinase 1 promoter
   8449..9048    +  CDS            PuroR: puromycin N-acetyltransferase; pac from Streptomyces alboniger; confers resistance to puromycin
   9091..9174    +  CDS            nef (fragment): NEF_HV1Z2 - Experimental evidence at protein level: Swiss-Prot protein existence level 1. Extracellular Nef protein targets CD4(+) T-lymphocytes for apoptosis by interacting with CXCR4 surface receptors. From Human immunodeficiency virus type 1 group M subtype D (isolate Z2/CDC-Z34) (HIV-1).
   9176..9409    +  LTR            3' LTR (ΔU3): self-inactivating 3' long terminal repeat (LTR) from HIV-1
   9481..9602    +  polyA_signal   SV40 poly(A) signal: SV40 polyadenylation signal
   9642..9777    +  rep_origin     SV40 ori: SV40 origin of replication
   9798..9816    -  promoter       T7 promoter: promoter for bacteriophage T7 RNA polymerase
   9824..9979    +  CDS            lacZα (fragment): LacZα fragment of β-galactosidase; lacZ fragment
   9984..10412   +  rep_origin     f1 ori (sequence partly withheld): f1 bacteriophage origin of replication; arrow indicates direction of (+) strand synthesis
  10465..10569   +  promoter       AmpR promoter: bla
  10570..380     +  CDS            AmpR (across the origin): β-lactamase; bla; confers resistance to ampicillin, carbenicillin, and related antibiotics
