[The description below was written by a language model from this plasmid's Addgene catalogue record and pLannotate feature annotations shown in this document.]
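Description:
pLJY1 DD-FAM98B is a third-generation-style, self-inactivating HIV-1 lentiviral transfer plasmid built on the pLJY1 backbone for constitutive expression of a conditionally stable human FAM98B fusion protein in mammalian cells. It is propagated in E. coli through a high-copy ColE1/pUC origin with ampicillin resistance, and it also carries an f1 origin, an SV40 origin and residual lac/lacZα, T3 and T7 cloning-vector elements. The viral genome is transcribed from a chimeric RSV promoter fused to a truncated 5' LTR. It contains the Ψ packaging signal with a gag fragment and the Rev response element, and it ends in a ΔU3 3' LTR followed by an SV40 polyadenylation signal. In this annotation the cPPT/CTS lies downstream of the WPRE, between the two expression cassettes, rather than upstream of the first promoter.

The payload is driven by the EF-1α promoter and encodes, in order, the FKBP12-derived destabilization domain (the L106P mutant), a V5 epitope tag and the FAM98B coding sequence, followed by a WPRE to enhance transcript expression. The DD normally directs the fused protein to degradation and is stabilized by the ligand Shield1. Although transcription is constitutive, FAM98B protein levels can therefore in principle be tuned with that small molecule, and V5 allows detection or immunoprecipitation. A separate hPGK promoter drives puromycin N-acetyltransferase for selection of transduced cells. The associated work concerns polyglycine-mediated aggregation of FAM98B and tRNA processing in GGC repeat disorders.

Two sequence records accompany the entry. The 11,050 nt record matches this description. A 3,656 nt record, flagged as an incorrect sequencing result, contains only backbone elements and the 5' LTR, with everything from Ψ through the 3' LTR absent.
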