Addgene plasmid #211352: pLJY1 DD-FAM98B
Purpose: Constitutive lentiviral expression of DD-V5-FAM98B fusion protein
Depositing lab: Raghu Chivukula. Depositing organization: Massachusetts General Hospital. Publication: Polyglycine-mediated aggregation of FAM98B disrupts tRNA processing in GGC repeat disorders. Yang J, Xu Y, Ziehr DR, Taylor MS, Valenstein ML, Frenkel EM, Bush JR, Rutter K, Stevanovski I, Shi CY, Kesavan M, Pinto RM, Deveson I, Bartel DP, Sabatini DM, Chivukula RR. Science. 2025 Jul 17;389(6757):eado2403. doi: 10.1126/science.ado2403. Epub 2025 Jul 17. PubMed 40674500.
Backbone
  Vector backbone: pLJY1
  Vector type: Lentiviral
  Selectable markers: Puromycin
Growth in bacteria
  Bacterial resistance: Ampicillin, 100 μg/mL
  Growth temperature: 37°C
  Growth strain: NEB Stable
  Copy number: High Copy
Gene/Insert
  Gene/Insert name: DD-FAM98B
  Species: H. sapiens (human)
  Entrez Gene: FAM98B
  Promoter: EF1a
  Tag / fusion protein: V5 (N terminal on insert); FKBP12 DD (N terminal on insert)
  Cloning method: Gibson Cloning
  Sequencing primers: 5′ ggtttgccgccagaacac
Terms and licenses: Academic/Nonprofit Terms; Industry Terms: Not Available to Industry
How to cite: pLJY1 DD-FAM98B was a gift from Raghu Chivukula (Addgene plasmid # 211352 ; http://n2t.net/addgene:211352 ; RRID:Addgene_211352)
